>Addgene plasmid #195042 | natMX6-ins5 | addgene full sequence | sequence record 384245 | Addgene NGS Result
ATTTAGGTGACACTATAGAACGCGGCCGCCAGCTGAAGCTTCGTACGCTGCAGGTCGACGGATCCCCGGG
TTAATTAAGAAAAGAAATATAGTCTTCAAGGTTATATTATACAGGTTTATATATTATTGGCGCGCCAGAT
CTGTTTAGCTTGCCTCGTCCCCGCCGGGTCACCCGGCCAGCGACATGGAGGCCCAGAATACCCTCCTTGA
CAGTCTTGACGTGCGCAGCTCAGGGGCATGATGTGACTGTCGCCCGTACATTTAGCCCATACATCCCCAT
GTATAATCATTTGCATCCATACATTTTGATGGCCGCACGGCGCGAAGCAAAAATTACGGCTCCTCGCTGC
AGACCTGCGAGCAGGGAAACGCTCCCCTCACAGACGCGTTGAATTGTCCCCACGCCGCGCCCCTGTAGAG
AAATATAAAAGGTTAGGATTTGCCACTGAGGTTCTTCTTTCATATACTTCCTTTTAAAATCTTGCTAGGA
TACAGTTCTCACATCACATCCGAACATAAACAACCATGGGTACCACTCTTGACGACACGGCTTACCGGTA
CCGCACCAGTGTCCCGGGGGACGCCGAGGCCATCGAGGCACTGGATGGGTCCTTCACCACCGACACCGTC
TTCCGCGTCACCGCCACCGGGGACGGCTTCACCCTGCGGGAGGTGCCGGTGGACCCGCCCCTGACCAAGG
TGTTCCCCGACGACGAATCGGACGACGAATCGGACGACGGGGAGGACGGCGACCCGGACTCCCGGACGTT
CGTCGCGTACGGGGACGACGGCGACCTGGCGGGCTTCGTGGTCGTCTCGTACTCCGGCTGGAACCGCCGG
CTGACCGTCGAGGACATCGAGGTCGCCCCGGAGCACCGGGGGCACGGGGTCGGGCGCGCGTTGATGGGGC
TCGCGACGGAGTTCGCCCGCGAGCGGGGCGCCGGGCACCTCTGGCTGGAGGTCACCAACGTCAACGCACC
GGCGATCCACGCGTACCGGCGGATGGGGTTCACCCTCTGCGGCCTGGACACCGCCCTGTACGACGGCACC
GCCTCGGACGGCGAGCAGGCGCTCTACATGAGCATGCCCTGCCCCTAATCAGTACTGACAATAAAAAGAT
TCTTGTTTTCAAGAACTTGTCATTTGTATAGTTTTTTTATATTGTAGTTGTTCTATTTTAATCAAATGTT
AGCGTGATTTATATTTTTTTTCGCCTCGACATCATCTGCCCAGATGCGAAGTTAAGTGCGCAGAAAGTAA
TATCATGCGTCAATCGTATGTGAATGCTGGTCGCTATACTGCTGTCGATTCGATACTAACGCCGCCATCC
AACAGGCCCCTTTTCCTTTGTCGATATCATGTAATTAGTTATGTCACGCTTACATTCACGCCCTCCCCCC
ACATCCGCTCTAACCGAAAAGGAAGGAGTTAGACAACCTGAAGTCTAGGTCCCTATTTATTTTTTTATAG
TTATGTTAGTATTAAGAACGTTATTTATATTTCAAATTTTTCTTTTTTTTCTGTACAAACGCGTGTACGC
ATGTAACATTATAGTTTAAACGAGCTCGAATTCATCGATGATATCAGATCCACTAGTGGCCTATGCGGCC
GCGGATCTGCCGGTCTCCCTATAGTGAGTCGTATTAATTTCGATAAGCCAGGTTAACCTGCATTAATGAA
TCGGCCAACGCGCGGGGAGAGGCGGTTTGCGTATTGGGCGCTCTTCCGCTTCCTCGCTCACTGACTCGCT
GCGCTCGGTCGTTCGGCTGCGGCGAGCGGTATCAGCTCACTCAAAGGCGGTAATACGGTTATCCACAGAA
TCAGGGGATAACGCAGGAAAGAACATGTGAGCAAAAGGCCAGCAAAAGGCCAGGAACCGTAAAAAGGCCG
CGTTGCTGGCGTTTTTCCATAGGCTCCGCCCCCCTGACGAGCATCACAAAAATCGACGCTCAAGTCAGAG
GTGGCGAAACCCGACAGGACTATAAAGATACCAGGCGTTTCCCCCTGGAAGCTCCCTCGTGCGCTCTCCT
GTTCCGACCCTGCCGCTTACCGGATACCTGTCCGCCTTTCTCCCTTCGGGAAGCGTGGCGCTTTCTCATA
GCTCACGCTGTAGGTATCTCAGTTCGGTGTAGGTCGTTCGCTCCAAGCTGGGCTGTGTGCACGAACCCCC
CGTTCAGCCCGACCGCTGCGCCTTATCCGGTAACTATCGTCTTGAGTCCAACCCGGTAAGACACGACTTA
TCGCCACTGGCAGCAGCCACTGGTAACAGGATTAGCAGAGCGAGGTATGTAGGCGGTGCTACAGAGTTCT
TGAAGTGGTGGCCTAACTACGGCTACACTAGAAGAACAGTATTTGGTATCTGCGCTCTGCTGAAGCCAGT
TACCTTCGGAAAAAGAGTTGGTAGCTCTTGATCCGGCAAACAAACCACCGCTGGTAGCGGTGGTTTTTTT
GTTTGCAAGCAGCAGATTACGCTCAGAAAAAAAGGATCTCAAGAAGATCCTTTGATCTTTTCTACGGGGT
CTGACGCTCAGTGGAACGAAAACTCACGTTAAGGGATTTTGGTCATGAGATTATCAAAAAGGATCTTCAC
CTAGATCCTTTTAAATTAAAAATGAAGTTTTAAATCAATCTAAAGTATATATGAGTAAACTTGGTCTGAC
AGTTACCAATGCTTAATCAGTGAGGCACCTATCTCAGCGATCTGTCTATTTCGTTCATCCATAGTTGCCT
GACTCCCCGTCGTGTAGATAACTACGATACGGGAGGGCTTACCATCTGGCCCCAGTGCTGCAATGATACC
GCGAGACCCACGCTCACCGGCTCCAGATTTATCAGCAATAAACCAGCCAGCCGGAAGGGCCGAGCGCAGA
AGTGGTCCTGCAACTTTATCCGCCTCCATCCAGTCTATTAATTGTTGCCGGGAAGCTAGAGTAAGTAGTT
CGCCAGTTAATAGTTTGCGCAACGTTGTTGCCATTGCTACAGGCATCGTGGTGTCACGCTCGTCGTTTGG
TATGGCTTCATTCAGCTCCGGTTCCCAACGATCAAGGCGAGTTACATGATCCCCCATGTTGTGCAAAAAA
GCGGTTAGCTCCTTCGGTCCTCCGATCGTTGTCAGAAGTAAGTTGGCCGCAGTGTTATCACTCATGGTTA
TGGCAGCACTGCATAATTCTCTTACTGTCATGCCATCCGTAAGATGCTTTTCTGTGACTGGTGAGTACTC
AACCAAGTCATTCTGAGAATAGTGTATGCGGCGACCGAGTTGCTCTTGCCCGGCGTCAATACGGGATAAT
ACCGCGCCACATAGCAGAACTTTAAAAGTGCTCATCATTGGAAAACGTTCTTCGGGGCGAAAACTCTCAA
GGATCTTACCGCTGTTGAGATCCAGTTCGATGTAACCCACTCGTGCACCCAACTGATCTTCAGCATCTTT
TACTTTCACCAGCGTTTCTGGGTGAGCAAAAACAGGAAGGCAAAATGCCGCAAAAAAGGGAATAAGGGCG
ACACGGAAATGTTGAATACTCATACTCTTCCTTTTTCAATATTATTGAAGCATTTATCAGGGTTATTGTC
TCATGAGCGGATACATATTTGAATGTATTTAGAAAAATAAACAAATAGGGGTTCCGCGCACATTTCCCCG
AAAAGTGCCACCTGACGTCTAAGAAACCATTATTATCATGACATTAACCTATAAAAATAGGCGTATCACG
AGGCCCTTTCGTCTCGCGCGTTTCGGTGATGACGGTGAAAACCTCTGACACATGCAGCTCCCGGAGACGG
TCACAGCTTGTCTGTAAGCGGATGCCGGGAGCAGACAAGCCCGTCAGGGCGCGTCAGCGGGTGTTGGCGG
GTGTCGGGGCTGGCTTAACTATGCGGCATCAGAGCAGATTGTACTGAGAGTGCACCATATGGACATATTG
TCGTTAGAACGCGGCTACAATTAATACATAACCTTATGTATCATACACATACG
Features (pLannotate 1.2.2; 12 found; start..end, strand, type, name):
      1..19      +  promoter       SP6 promoter: promoter for bacteriophage SP6 RNA polymerase
    182..525     +  promoter       TEF promoter: Ashbya gossypii TEF promoter
    532..1096    +  CDS            NrsR (fragment): nourseothricin acetyltransferase; Streptomyces noursei nat1; confers resistance to nourseothricin
   1104..1301    +  terminator     TEF terminator: Ashbya gossypii TEF terminator
   1357..1553    +  terminator     CYC1 terminator (fragment): S. cerevisiae CYC1; transcription terminator for CYC1
   1628..1646    -  promoter       T7 promoter: promoter for bacteriophage T7 RNA polymerase
   1668..1721    -  CDS            lacI (fragment): lac repressor; lacI; The lac repressor binds to the lac operator to inhibit transcription in E. coli. This inhibition can be relieved by adding lactose or isopropyl-β-D-thiogalactopyranoside (IPTG).
   1904..2492    -  rep_origin     ori: high-copy-number ColE1/pMB1/pBR322/pUC origin of replication
   2663..3523    -  CDS            AmpR: β-lactamase; bla; confers resistance to ampicillin, carbenicillin, and related antibiotics
   3524..3628    -  promoter       AmpR promoter: bla
   3723..3758    +  CDS            rop (fragment): Rop protein, which maintains plasmids at low copy number; rop
   3860..3911    +  misc_feature   bom (fragment): basis of mobility region from pBR322
