[The description below was written by a language model from this plasmid's Addgene catalogue record and pLannotate feature annotations shown in this document.]
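Description:
natMX6-ins5 is a yeast genomic targeting plasmid of about 4 kb, derived from the pFA6a series, that serves as a template for a nourseothricin (clonNAT) selection cassette insulated by transcription terminators. It is maintained in E. coli through a high-copy ColE1/pUC-type origin and a β-lactamase gene conferring ampicillin resistance. No yeast origin of replication is annotated, consistent with a cassette meant to act only after integration into the genome. Short annotated fragments of lacI, rop and the pBR322 bom region appear to be backbone remnants rather than functional elements.

The roughly 1.5 kb insert was assembled by Gibson cloning. It consists of the S. cerevisiae DEG1 terminator, the Ashbya gossypii TEF promoter, the nourseothricin acetyltransferase coding sequence (Streptomyces noursei nat1), the A. gossypii TEF terminator and the S. cerevisiae CYC1 terminator. The automated feature table does not call the DEG1 terminator, but an unannotated stretch between the SP6 promoter and the TEF promoter lies where the catalogue entry places it. SP6 and T7 promoters flank the cassette and are listed as sequencing primer sites.

The design addresses bidirectional activity from the cassette promoter, which can send transcripts into neighbouring genes and repress their expression through transcription interference. Terminators on both sides of the marker are intended to stop transcription leaving the cassette in either direction. The plasmid can therefore replace the original pFA6a marker plasmids for targeted deletions or other marker-insertion modifications in budding yeast, while avoiding off-target disruption of genes adjacent to the insertion site. The depositor comments mention amplification of a KanMX cassette from pFA6a-kanMX6, whereas both the catalogue fields and the sequence annotation show the nourseothricin marker in this construct.
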