Addgene plasmid #195042: natMX6-ins5
Purpose: pFA6a derived selection cassette flanked with transcription terminators (tDEG1/tCYC1), allows genome modification without disruption of insertion neighboring genes by transcription interference
Depositing lab: Gloria Brar. Depositing organization: University of California, Berkeley. Publication: Bidirectional promoter activity from expression cassettes can drive off-target repression of neighboring gene translation. Powers EN, Chan C, Doron-Mandel E, Llacsahuanga Allcca L, Kim Kim J, Jovanovic M, Brar GA. Elife. 2022 Dec 12;11:e81086. doi: 10.7554/eLife.81086. PubMed 36503721.
Backbone
  Vector backbone: pFA6a
  Backbone size w/o insert (bp): 2458
  Total vector size (bp): 3973
  Vector type: yeast genomic targeting
  Selectable markers: Nourseothricin (Clonat)
Growth in bacteria
  Bacterial resistance: Ampicillin, 100 μg/mL
  Growth temperature: 37°C
  Growth strain: DH5alpha
  Copy number: Unknown
Gene/Insert
  Gene/Insert name: NatR (alt names: Nourseothricin resistance cassette; confers resistance to Nourseothricin (Clonat))
  Species: S. cerevisiae (budding yeast); A. gossypii
  Insert size (bp): 1515
  Tag / fusion protein: S. cerevisiae DEG1 terminator, A. gossypii TEF promoter, NatR, A. gossypii TEF terminator, S. cerevisiae CYC1 terminator
  Cloning method: Gibson Cloning
  Sequencing primers: 5′ SP6; 3′ T7
Resource information
  A portion of this plasmid was derived from a plasmid made by: Longtine et al., 1998
Terms and licenses: Academic/Nonprofit Terms; Industry Terms: Not Available to Industry
Depositor comments: This plasmid can be used in place of the original pFA6a series to introduce targeted mutation by selectable marker insertion in yeast while preventing off-target disruption of insertion neighboring genes caused by cassette promoter driven transcription interference. For more information regarding these plasmids see our article (Powers et al., eLife 2022) "Bidirectional promoter activity from expression cassettes can drive off-target repression of neighboring gene translation" The backbone and KanMX cassette was amplified from pFA6a-kanMX6 (Longtine et al., 1998), the tDEG1 and tCYC1 sequences were amplified from S. cerevisiae gDNA.
How to cite: natMX6-ins5 was a gift from Gloria Brar (Addgene plasmid # 195042 ; http://n2t.net/addgene:195042 ; RRID:Addgene_195042)
